Addgene plasmid #239091: pBL098
Purpose: Expresses SXkmer-YLTIRLM under the control of Ptac
Depositing lab: Tina Wang. Depositing organization: University of Wisconsin, Madison. Publication: A genetically encoded selection for amyloid-beta oligomer binders. Lee B, Mannone JA, Wang T. Nat Chem Biol. 2025 Jul 15. doi: 10.1038/s41589-025-01975-4. PubMed 40664790.
Backbone
  Vector backbone: P15A
  Vector type: Synthetic Biology
Growth in bacteria
  Bacterial resistance: Kanamycin, 50 μg/mL
  Growth temperature: 37°C
  Growth strain: DH5alpha
  Growth instructions: The S2060 strain should be used for expression.
  Copy number: Unknown
Gene/Insert
  Gene/Insert name: SXkmer-YLTIRLM
Terms and licenses: Academic/Nonprofit Terms; Industry Terms: Not Available to Industry
Depositor comments: Please visit https://doi.org/10.1101/2025.03.11.642651 for bioRxiv preprint.
How to cite: pBL098 was a gift from Tina Wang (Addgene plasmid # 239091 ; http://n2t.net/addgene:239091 ; RRID:Addgene_239091)
