[The description below was written by a language model from this plasmid's Addgene catalogue record and pLannotate feature annotations shown in this document.]
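Description:
pBL098 is a small (about 3.5 kb) bacterial expression plasmid classed as a synthetic biology vector, built on a p15A backbone. The p15A origin supports medium-copy replication in E. coli and is compatible with ColE1-type plasmids, so the construct can coexist with other plasmids in a multi-component system. Selection is by kanamycin, through the aph(3')-Ia aminoglycoside phosphotransferase gene (KanR). The record lists DH5alpha for propagation and the S2060 strain for expression.

The payload is an insert named SXkmer-YLTIRLM placed under the tac promoter, a strong trp/lac UV5 hybrid, followed by a lac operator. The plasmid also carries its own lacI gene, driven by the lacI promoter on the opposite strand and followed by a fragment of the rrnB T1 terminator. The repressor keeps the insert off until IPTG or lactose is added. Automated annotation also flags a CAP binding site and a short tet promoter fragment upstream of Ptac, which are probably residual backbone sequence. Downstream of the operator, the only annotated coding sequence is a roughly 260 nt match to human S100G (calbindin-D9k), which suggests that the SXkmer portion is derived from or resembles this small calcium-binding protein. The record does not define "SXkmer" or explain how the YLTIRLM heptapeptide is displayed, so this remains an inference.

The associated publication describes a genetically encoded selection for binders of amyloid-beta oligomers. pBL098 is therefore most likely an inducible expression plasmid for one candidate or selected peptide variant in that system, although its exact role is not stated.
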