Features (pLannotate 1.2.2; 10 found; start..end, strand, type, name):
     72..617     -  rep_origin     p15A ori: Plasmids containing the medium-copy-number p15A origin of replication can be propagated in E. coli cells that contain a second plasmid with the ColE1 origin.
    676..711     -  terminator     rrnB T1 terminator (fragment): Escherichia coli rrnB; transcription terminator T1 from the E. coli rrnB gene
    729..1811    -  CDS            lacI: lac repressor; lacI; The lac repressor binds to the lac operator to inhibit transcription in E. coli. This inhibition can be relieved by adding lactose or isopropyl-β-D-thiogalactopyranoside (IPTG).
   1812..1889    -  promoter       lacI promoter: lacI
   1902..1923    +  protein_bind   CAP binding site: CAP binding activates transcription in the presence of cAMP. E. coli catabolite activator protein
   1942..1959    +  promoter       tet promoter (fragment): E. coli promoter for tetracycline efflux protein gene
   2132..2160    +  promoter       tac promoter: strong E. coli promoter; hybrid between the trp and lac UV5 promoters
   2168..2184    +  protein_bind   lac operator: The lac repressor binds to the lac operator to inhibit transcription in E. coli. This inhibition can be relieved by adding lactose or isopropyl-β-D-thiogalactopyranoside (IPTG). lac repressor encoded by lacI
   2270..2533    +  CDS            S100G: S100G_HUMAN - Also known as CABP9K, CALB3, S100D. Experimental evidence at protein level: Swiss-Prot protein existence level 1. From Homo sapiens (Human).
   2645..3460    -  CDS            KanR: aminoglycoside phosphotransferase; aph(3')-Ia; confers resistance to kanamycin in bacteria or G418 (Geneticin®) in eukaryotes
>Addgene plasmid #239091 | pBL098 | addgene full sequence | sequence record 485501 | Addgene NGS Result
GGGCGGAGATTTCCTGGAAGATGCCAGGAAGATACTTAACAGGGAAGTGAGAGGGCCGCGGCAAAGCCGT
TTTTCCATAGGCTCCGCCCCCCTGACAAGCATCACGAAATCTGACGCTCAAATCAGTGGTGGCGAAACCC
GACAGGACTATAAAGATACCAGGCGTTTCCCCCTGGCGGCTCCCTCGTGCGCTCTCCTGTTCCTGCCTTT
CGGTTTACCGGTGTCATTCCGCTGTTATGGCCGCGTTTGTCTCATTCCACGCCTGACACTCAGTTCCGGG
TAGGCAGTTCGCTCCAAGCTGGACTGTATGCACGAACCCCCCGTTCAGTCCGACCGCTGCGCCTTATCCG
GTAACTATCGTCTTGAGTCCAACCCGGAAAGACATGCAAAAGCACCACTGGCAGCAGCCACTGGTAATTG
ATTTAGAGGAGTTAGTCTTGAAGTCATGCGCCGGTTAAGGCTAAACTGAAAGGACAAGTTTTGGTGACTG
CGCTCCTCCAAGCCAGTTACCTCGGTTCAAAGAGTTGGTAGCTCAGAGAACCTTCGAAAAACCGCCCTGC
AAGGCGGTTTTTTCGTTTTCAGAGCAAGATATTACGCGCAGACCAAAACGATCTCAAGAAGATCATCTTA
TTAAGGAGCCCCATACGATATACGAGAGGACATCCGGGCAAATGCAACGAAAGGCTCAGTCGAAAGACTG
GGCCTTTCGTTGCAGACTTAGGGACCCTTCACTGCCCGCTTTCCAGTCGGGAAACCTGTCGTGCCAGCTG
CATTAATGAATCGGCCAACGCGCGGGGAGAGGCGGTTTGCGTATTGGGCGCCAGGGTGGTTTTTCTTTTC
ACCAGTGAGACGGGCAACAGCTGATTGCCCTTCACCGCCTGGCCCTGAGAGAGTTGCAGCAAGCGGTCCA
CGCTGGTTTGCCCCAGCAGGCGAAAATCCTGTTTGATGGTGGTTAACGGCGGGATATAACATGAGCTGTC
TTCGGTATCGTCGTATCCCACTACCGAGATATCCGCACCAACGCGCAGCCCGGACTCGGTAATGGCGCGC
ATTGCGCCCAGCGCCATCTGATCGTTGGCAACCAGCATCGCAGTGGGAACGATGCCCTCATTCAGCATTT
GCATGGTTTGTTGAAAACCGGACATGGCACTCCAGTCGCCTTCCCGTTCCGCTATCGGCTGAATTTGATT
GCGAGTGAGATATTTATGCCAGCCAGCCAGACGCAGACGCGCCGAGACAGAACTTAATGGGCCCGCTAAC
AGCGCGATTTGCTGGTGACCCAATGCGACCAGATGCTCCACGCCCAGTCGCGTACCGTCTTCATGGGAGA
AAATAATACTGTTGATGGGTGTCTGGTCAGAGACATCAAGAAATAACGCCGGAACATTAGTGCAGGCAGC
TTCCACAGCAATGGCATCCTGGTCATCCAGCGGATAGTTAATGATCAGCCCACTGACGCGTTGCGCGAGA
AGATTGTGCACCGCCGCTTTACAGGCTTCGACGCCGCTTCGTTCTACCATCGACACCACCACGCTGGCAC
CCAGTTGATCGGCGCGAGATTTAATCGCCGCGACAATTTGCGACGGCGCGTGCAGGGCCAGACTGGAGGT
GGCAACGCCAATCAGCAACGACTGTTTGCCCGCCAGTTGTTGTGCCACGCGGTTGGGAATGTAATTCAGC
TCCGCCATCGCCGCTTCCACTTTTTCCCGCGTTTTCGCAGAAACGTGGCTGGCCTGGTTCACCACGCGGG
AAACGGTCTGATAAGAGACACCGGCATACTCTGCGACATCGTATAACGTTACTGGTTTCACATTCACCAC
CCTGAATTGACTCTCTTCCGGGCGCTATCATGCCATACCGCGAAAGGTTTTGCGCCATTCGATGGTGTCG
CGCAACGCAATTAATGTAAGTTAGCTCACTCATTAGGCACAATTCTCATGTTTGACAGCTTATCATCGAC
TGCACGGTGCACCAATGCTTCTGGCGTCAGGCAGCCATCGGAAGCTGTGGTATGGCTGTGCAGGTCGTAA
ATCACTGCATAATTCGTGTCGCTCAAGGCGCACTCCCGTTCTGGATAATGTTTTTTGCGCCGACATCATA
ACGGTTCTGGCAAATATTCTGAAATGAGCTGTTGACAATTAATCATCGGCTCGTATAATGTGTGGAATTG
TGAGCGGATAACAATTTCACACAGGAAACAGCCAGTCCGTTTAGGTGTTTTCACGAGCACTTCACCAACA
ATAGGTGCAGTAAGGAGGAAAAAAAAATGAAAAGCCCGGAAGAACTAAAACGCATCTTCGAAAAATATGC
GGCAAAGGAGGGTGACCCGGATCAACTTTCGAAAGATGAACTGAAACTGCTGATCCAGGCCGAATTTCCT
TCACTCTTAAAGGGCATGGGCGGTGGCTACCTGACCATTCGTCTTATGGGAGGTGGCTCTACGTTGGACG
ATTTATTTCAGGAGCTGGACAAAGATGGCGATGGGGAGGTCAGCTTCGAAGAATTTCAAGTGCTGGTTAA
GAAAATTAGTCAGTAAATTAACGGCACTGCGAAAAAACCCCGCCGAAGCGGGGTTTTTTGCGAAATATAA
TGACCCTCTTGATAACCCAAGAGGGCATTTTTTAATGCCCATGGCGTACGGATCTTAGAAAAACTCATCG
AGCATCAAATGAAACTGCAATTTATTCATATCAGGATTATCAATACCATATTTTTGAAAAAGCCGTTTCT
GTAATGAAGGAGAAAACTCACCGAGGCAGTTCCATAGGATGGCAAGATCCTGGTATCGGTCTGCGATTCC
GACTCGTCCAACATCAATACAACCTATTAATTTCCCCTCGTCAAAAATAAGGTTATCAAGTGAGAAATCA
CCATGAGTGACGACTGAATCCGGTGAGAATGGCAAAAGTTTATGCATTTCTTTCCAGACTTGTTCAACAG
GCCAGCCATTACGCTCGTCATCAAAATCACTCGCATCAACCAAACCGTTATTCATTCGTGATTGCGCCTG
AGCGAGACGAAATACGCGATCGCTGTTAAAAGGACAATTACAAACAGGAATCGAATGCAACCGGCGCAGG
AACACTGCCAGCGCATCAACAATATTTTCACCTGAATCAGGATATTCTTCTAATACCTGGAATGCTGTTT
TCCCGGGGATCGCAGTGGTGAGTAACCATGCATCATCAGGAGTACGGATAAAATGCTTGATGGTCGGAAG
AGGCATAAATTCCGTCAGCCAGTTTAGTCTGACCATCTCATCTGTAACATCATTGGCAACGCTACCTTTG
CCATGTTTCAGAAACAACTCTGGCGCATCGGGCTTCCCATACAATCGATAGATTGTCGCACCTGATTGCC
CGACATTATCGCGAGCCCATTTATACCCATATAAATCAGCATCCATGTTGGAATTTAATCGCGGCCTAGA
GCAAGACGTTTCCCGTTGAATATGGCTCATAACACCCCTTGTATTACTGTTTATGTAAGCAGACAGTTTT
ATTGTTCATGAAGAGAAACCTACGGATCG
